Addgene plasmid #65682: pCNL-N1_zyxin
Purpose: Expresses Zyxin-CNL in mammalian cells
Depositing lab: Yasushi Okada. Depositing organization: RIKEN Quantitative Biology Center (QBiC). Publication: Expanded palette of Nano-lanterns for real-time multicolor luminescence imaging. Takai A, Nakano M, Saito K, Haruno R, Watanabe TM, Ohyanagi T, Jin T, Okada Y, Nagai T. Proc Natl Acad Sci U S A. 2015 Apr 7;112(14):4352-6. doi: 10.1073/pnas.1418468112. Epub 2015 Mar 23. PubMed 25831507.
Backbone
  Vector backbone: pCNL-N1
  Backbone manufacturer: Addgene #64304
  Backbone size w/o insert (bp): 5600
  Total vector size (bp): 7300
  Vector type: Mammalian Expression, Luciferase
  Selectable markers: Neomycin (select with G418)
Growth in bacteria
  Bacterial resistance: Kanamycin, 50 μg/mL
  Growth temperature: 37°C
  Growth strain: DH5alpha
  Copy number: High Copy
Gene/Insert
  Gene/Insert name: zyxin
  Species: M. musculus (mouse)
  Insert size (bp): 1700
  Entrez Gene: Zyx (a.k.a. 9530098H06Rik)
  Promoter: CMV
  Tag / fusion protein: CNL (C terminal on backbone)
  Cloning method: Restriction Enzyme; 5′ cloning site EcoRI (not destroyed); 3′ cloning site SalI (not destroyed)
  Sequencing primers: 5′ CMV Forward; 3′ EGFP-N
Resource information
  A portion of this plasmid was derived from a plasmid made by: pmTurquoise2-N1 (gifted from Dr Dorus Gadella Lab)
Terms and licenses: Academic/Nonprofit Terms; Industry Terms: Not Available to Industry
How to cite: pCNL-N1_zyxin was a gift from Yasushi Okada (Addgene plasmid # 65682 ; http://n2t.net/addgene:65682 ; RRID:Addgene_65682)
