[The description below was written by a language model from this plasmid's Addgene catalogue record.]
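Description:
pCNL-N1_zyxin is a mammalian expression plasmid of about 7.3 kb that produces mouse zyxin (Zyx) fused at its C terminus to CNL, the cyan Nano-lantern luminescent reporter. It is built on the pCNL-N1 backbone (about 5.6 kb), an N1-style fusion vector in which the gene of interest is placed upstream of the reporter. Part of the plasmid derives from pmTurquoise2-N1, consistent with the cyan fluorescent protein component of the tag. The roughly 1.7 kb zyxin coding sequence was inserted between EcoRI and SalI sites, both of which remain intact, and its transcription is driven by the CMV promoter for strong constitutive expression in mammalian cells. The plasmid is maintained at high copy in E. coli under kanamycin selection. A neomycin resistance marker allows G418 selection of transfected mammalian cells, for example to derive stable lines. No feature table accompanies the record, so details such as the origin of replication, polyadenylation signal and linker between zyxin and CNL are not stated.

Nano-lanterns are chimeric probes that pair a luciferase with a fluorescent protein, so that energy from the luciferase reaction is transferred to the fluorophore. This gives bright, colour-shifted luminescence without any excitation light. Zyxin is a focal adhesion and actin-associated protein, so the fusion serves as a luminescent marker of those structures. The construct belongs to a colour palette of Nano-lantern fusions intended for real-time, multicolour luminescence imaging of subcellular structures in living cells, which avoids the phototoxicity and autofluorescence associated with fluorescence excitation.
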