>Addgene plasmid #65682 | pCNL-N1_zyxin | depositor partial sequence | sequence record 111653 | pCNL-N1
TAGTTATTAATAGTAATCAATTACGGGGTCATTAGTTCATAGCCCATATATGGAGTTCCGCGTTACATAA
CTTACGGTAAATGGCCCGCCTGGCTGACCGCCCAACGACCCCCGCCCATTGACGTCAATAATGACGTATG
TTCCCATAGTAACGCCAATAGGGACTTTCCATTGACGTCAATGGGTGGAGTATTTACGGTAAACTGCCCA
CTTGGCAGTACATCAAGTGTATCATATGCCAAGTACGCCCCCTATTGACGTCAATGACGGTAAATGGCCC
GCCTGGCATTATGCCCAGTACATGACCTTATGGGACTTTCCTACTTGGCAGTACATCTACGTATTAGTCA
TCGCTATTACCATGGTGATGCGGTTTTGGCAGTACATCAATGGGCGTGGATAGCGGTTTGACTCACGGGG
ATTTCCAAGTCTCCACCCCATTGACGTCAATGGGAGTTTGTTTTGGCACCAAAATCAACGGGACTTTCCA
AAATGTCGTAACAACTCCGCCCCATTGACGCAAATGGGCGGTAGGCGTGTACGGTGGGAGGTCTATATAA
GCAGAGCTGGTTTAGTGAACCGTCAGATCCGCTAGCGCTACCGGACTCAGATCTCGAGCTCAAGCTTCGA
ATTCTGCAGTCGACGGTACCGCGGGCCCGGGATCCACCGGTCGCCACCATGGTGAGCAAGGGCGAGGAGC
TGTTCACCGGGGTGGTGCCCATCCTGGTCGAGCTGGACGGCGACGTAAACGGCCACAAGTTCAGCGTGTC
CGGCGAGGGCGAGGGCGATGCCACCTACGGCAAGCTGACCCTGAAGTTCATCTGCACCACCGGCAAGCTG
CCCGTGCCCTGGCCCACCCTCGTGACCACCCTGTCCTGGGGCGTGCAGTGCTTCGCCCGCTACCCCGACC
ACATGAAGCAGCACGACTTCTTCAAGTCCGCCATGCCCGAAGGCTACGTCCAGGAGCGCACCATCTTCTT
CAAGGACGACGGCAACTACAAGACCCGCGCCGAGGTGAAGTTCGAGGGCGACACCCTGGTGAACCGCATC
GAGCTGAAGGGCATCGACTTCAAGGAGGACGGCAACATCCTGGGGCACAAGCTGGAGTACAACTACTTTA
GCGACAACGTCTATATCACCGCCGACAAGCAGAAGAACGGCATCAAGGCCAACTTCAAGATCCGCCACAA
CATCGAGGACGGCGGCGTGCAGCTCGCCGACCACTACCAGCAGAACACCCCCATCGGCGACGGCCCCGTG
CTGCTGCCCGACAACCACTACCTGAGCACCCAGTCCAAGCTGAGCAAAGACCCCAACGAGAAGCGCGATC
ACATGGTCCTGCTGGAGTTCGTGACCGCCGCCGGGGGTACCAAGGTGTACGACCCCGAGCAGAGGAAGAG
GATGATCACCGGCCCCCAGTGGTGGGCCAGGTGCAAGCAGATGAACGTGCTGGACAGCTTCATCAACTAC
TACGACAGCGAGAAGCACGCCGAGAACGCCGTGATCTTCCTGCACGGCAACGCCACTAGCAGCTACCTGT
GGAGGCACGTGGTGCCCCACATCGAGCCCGTGGCCAGGTGCATCATCCCCGATCTGATCGGCATGGGCAA
GAGCGGCAAGAGCGGCAACGGCAGCTACAGGCTGCTGGACCACTACAAGTACCTGACCGCCTGGTTCGAG
CTTCTGAACCTGCCCAAGAAGATCATCTTCGTGGGCCACGACTGGGGCGCCGCCCTGGCCTTCCACTACG
CCTACGAGCACCAGGACAGGATCAAGGCCATCGTGCACATGGAGAGCGTGGTGGACGTGATCGAGAGCTG
GGACGAGTGGCCAGACATCGAGGAGGACATCGCCCTGATCAAGAGCGAGGAGGGCGAGAAGATGGTGCTG
GAGAACAACTTCTTCGTGGAGACCGTGCTGCCCAGCAAGATCATGAGAAAGCTGGAGCCCGAGGAGTTCG
CCGCCTACCTGGAGCCCTTCAAGGAGAAGGGCGAGGTGAGAAGACCCACCCTGAGCTGGCCCAGAGAGAT
CCCCCTGGTGAAGGGCGGCAAGCCCGACGTGGTGCAGATCGTGAGAAACTACAACGCCTACCTGAGAGCC
AGCGACGACCTGCCCAAGCTGTTCATCGAGGGCGACCCCGGCTTCTTCAGCAACGCCATCGTGGAGGGCG
CCAAGAAGTTCCCCAACACCGAGTTCGTGAAGGTGAAGGGCCTGCACTTCCTCCAGGAGGACGCCCCCGA
CGAGATGGGCAAGTACATCAAGAGCTTCGTGGAGAGAGTGCTGAAGAACGAGCAGTAGGCGGCCGCGACT
CTAGATCATAATCAGCCATACCACATTTGTAGAGGTTTTACTTGCTTTAAAAAACCTCCCACACCTCCCC
CTGAACCTGAAACATAAAATGAATGCAATTGTTGTTGTTAACTTGTTTATTGCAGCTTATAATGGTTACA
AATAAAGCAATAGCATCACAAATTTCACAAATAAAGCATTTTTTTCACTGCATTCTAGTTGTGGTTTGTC
CAAACTCATCAATGTATCTTAAGGCGTAAATTGTAAGCGTTAATATTTTGTTAAAATTCGCGTTAAATTT
TTGTTAAATCAGCTCATTTTTTAACCAATAGGCCGAAATCGGCAAAATCCCTTATAAATCAAAAGAATAG
ACCGAGATAGGGT
[37 nt withheld, positions 2674-2710]
AAAGAACGTGGACTCCAACGTCAAAGG
[49 nt withheld, positions 2738-2786]
T
[91 nt withheld, positions 2788-2878]
G
[124 nt withheld, positions 2880-3003]
CAGGTGGCACTTTTCGGGGAAATGTGCGCGGAACCCCTATTTGTTTATTTTTCTAAATACATTCAAATAT
GTATCCGCTCATGAGACAATAACCCTGATAAATGCTTCAATAATATTGAAAAAGGAAGAGTCCTGAGGCG
GAAAGAACCAGCTGTGGAATGTGTGTCAGTTAGGGTGTGGAAAGTCCCCAGGCTCCCCAGCAGGCAGAAG
TATGCAAAGCATGCATCTCAATTAGTCAGCAACCAGGTGTGGAAAGTCCCCAGGCTCCCCAGCAGGCAGA
AGTATGCAAAGCATGCATCTCAATTAGTCAGCAACCATAGTCCCGCCCCTAACTCCGCCCATCCCGCCCC
TAACTCCGCCCAGTTCCGCCCATTCTCCGCCCCATGGCTGACTAATTTTTTTTATTTATGCAGAGGCCGA
GGCCGCCTCGGCCTCTGAGCTATTCCAGAAGTAGTGAGGAGGCTTTTTTGGAGGCCTAGGCTTTTGCAAA
GATCGATCAAGAGACAGGATGAGGATCGTTTCGCATGATTGAACAAGATGGATTGCACGCAGGTTCTCCG
GCCGCTTGGGTGGAGAGGCTATTCGGCTATGACTGGGCACAACAGACAATCGGCTGCTCTGATGCCGCCG
TGTTCCGGCTGTCAGCGCAGGGGCGCCCGGTTCTTTTTGTCAAGACCGACCTGTCCGGTGCCCTGAATGA
ACTGCAAGACGAGGCAGCGCGGCTATCGTGGCTGGCCACGACGGGCGTTCCTTGCGCAGCTGTGCTCGAC
GTTGTCACTGAAGCGGGAAGGGACTGGCTGCTATTGGGCGAAGTGCCGGGGCAGGATCTCCTGTCATCTC
ACCTTGCTCCTGCCGAGAAAGTATCCATCATGGCTGATGCAATGCGGCGGCTGCATACGCTTGATCCGGC
TACCTGCCCATTCGACCACCAAGCGAAACATCGCATCGAGCGAGCACGTACTCGGATGGAAGCCGGTCTT
GTCGATCAGGATGATCTGGACGAAGAGCATCAGGGGCTCGCGCCAGCCGAACTGTTCGCCAGGCTCAAGG
CGAGCATGCCCGACGGCGAGGATCTCGTCGTGACCCATGGCGATGCCTGCTTGCCGAATATCATGGTGGA
AAATGGCCGCTTTTCTGGATTCATCGACTGTGGCCGGCTGGGTGTGGCGGACCGCTATCAGGACATAGCG
TTGGCTACCCGTGATATTGCTGAAGAGCTTGGCGGCGAATGGGCTGACCGCTTCCTCGTGCTTTACGGTA
TCGCCGCTCCCGATTCGCAGCGCATCGCCTTCTATCGCCTTCTTGACGAGTTCTTCTGAGCGGGACTCTG
GGGTTCGAAATGACCGACCAAGCGACGCCCAACCTGCCATCACGAGATTTCGATTCCACCGCCGCCTTCT
ATGAAAGGTTGGGCTTCGGAATCGTTTTCCGGGACGCCGGCTGGATGATCCTCCAGCGCGGGGATCTCAT
GCTGGAGTTCTTCGCCCACCCTAGGGGGAGGCTAACTGAAACACGGAAGGAGACAATACCGGAAGGAACC
CGCGCTATGACGGCAATAAAAAGACAGAATAAAACGCACGGTGTTGGGTCGTTTGTTCATAAACGCGGGG
TTCGGTCCCAGGGCTGGCACTCTGTCGATACCCCACCGAGACCCCATTGGGGCCAATACGCCCGCGTTTC
TTCCTTTTCCCCACCCCACCCCCCAAGTTCGGGTGAAGGCCCAGGGCTCGCAGCCAACGTCGGGGCGGCA
GGCCCTGCCATAGCCTCAGGTTACTCATATATACTTTAGATTGATTTAAAACTTCATTTTTAATTTAAAA
GGATCTAGGTGAAGATCCTTTTTGATAATCTCATGACCAAAATCCCTTAACGTGAGTTTTCGTTCCACTG
AGCGTCAGACCCCGTAGAAAAGATCAAAGGATCTTCTTGAGATCCTTTTTTTCTGCGCGTAATCTGCTGC
TTGCAAACAAAAAAACCACCGCTACCAGCGGTGGTTTGTTTGCCGGATCAAGAGCTACCAACTCTTTTTC
CGAAGGTAACTGGCTTCAGCAGAGCGCAGATACCAAATACTGTCCTTCTAGTGTAGCCGTAGTTAGGCCA
CCACTTCAAGAACTCTGTAGCACCGCCTACATACCTCGCTCTGCTAATCCTGTTACCAGTGGCTGCTGCC
AGTGGCGATAAGTCGTGTCTTACCGGGTTGGACTCAAGACGATAGTTACCGGATAAGGCGCAGCGGTCGG
GCTGAACGGGGGGTTCGTGCACACAGCCCAGCTTGGAGCGAACGACCTACACCGAACTGAGATACCTACA
GCGTGAGCTATGAGAAAGCGCCACGCTTCCCGAAGGGAGAAAGGCGGACAGGTATCCGGTAAGCGGCAGG
GTCGGAACAGGAGAGCGCACGAGGGAGCTTCCAGGGGGAAACGCCTGGTATCTTTATAGTCCTGTCGGGT
TTCGCCACCTCTGACTTGAGCGTCGATTTTTGTGATGCTCGTCAGGGGGGCGGAGCCTATGGAAAAACGC
CAGCAACGCGGCCTTTTTACGGTTCCTGGCCTTTTGCTGGCCTTTTGCTCACATGTTCTTTCCTGCGTTA
TCCCCTGATTCTGTGGATAACCGTATTACCGCCATGCAT
