>Addgene plasmid #65682 | pCNL-N1_zyxin | addgene partial sequence | sequence record 116305 | CMV-F 5'-CGCAAATGGGCGGTAGGCGTG-3'
CTATATAAGCAGAGCTGGTTTAGTGAACCGTCAGATCCGCTAGCGCTACCGGACTCAGATCTCGAGCTCA
AGCTTCGAATTCATGGCGGCCCCCCGCCCGCCTCCCGCGATCTCCGTCTCCGTCTCGGCCCCCGCGTTTT
ACGCCCCGCAGAAGAAGTTCGCCCCGGTTGTGGCCCCAAAGCCCAAAGTGAATCCTTTCCGGCCTGGGGA
CAGCGAGCCTCCTGTAGCAGCCGGGGCCCAAAGAGCGCAGATGGGTCGGGTGGGCGAGATCCCACCACCA
CCCCCGGAAGACTTTCCTTTGCCCCCTCCTCCCCTTATTGGGGAGGGCGACGACTCAGAGGGTGCCCTGG
GAGGTGCCTTCCCACCTCCACCTCCCCCGATGATCGAGGAACCATTCCCCCCTGCTCCTCTGGAGGAGGA
CATCTTCCCCTCCCCTCCACCTCCACTGGAGGAGGAGGGAGGGCCTGAGGCCCCTACCCAGCTCCCACCG
CAGCCCAGGGAGAAAGTGTGCAGTATTGACCTGGAGATTGACTCTCTGTCCTCACTGCTGGACGACATGA
CCAAGAACGATCCCTTCAAAGCCCGGGTATCATCCGGATATGTACCCCCACCAGTTGCCACTCCATTTGT
TCCCAAGCCTAGTACCAAACCTGCCCCTGGGGGCACAGCACCCTTGCCTCCTTGGAAGACCCCTTCTAGC
TCCCAGCCACCACCTCAGCCGCAGGCCAAGCCTCAGGTCCAGCTCCATGTCCAGCCTCAGGCCAAGCCCC
ATGTCCAACCCCAGCCTGTGTCTTCTGCTAATACACAGCCCCGGGGTCCCCTTTCTCAGGCACCAACTCC
AGCACCTAAGTTTGCTCCAGTGGCTCCTAAATTTACTCCCGTGGTTTCCAAGTTCAGCCCTGGTGCTCCA
AGTGGACCTGGGCCACAGCCCAATCAAAAA
