>Addgene plasmid #65682 | pCNL-N1_zyxin | addgene partial sequence | sequence record 116307 | cy1r 5'-gcgaagcactgcacgccccagg-3'
GGCCAGGGCACGGGCAGCTTGCCGGTGGTGCAGATGAACTTCAGGGTCAGCTTGCCGTAGGTGGCATCGC
CCTCGCCCTCGCCGGACACGCTGAACTTGTGGCCGTTTACGTCGCCGTCCAGCTCGACCAGGATGGGCAC
CACCCCGGTGAACAGCTCCTCGCCCTTGCTCACCATGGTGGCGACCGGTGGATCCCGGGCCCGCGGTACC
GTCGACGGGGTCTGGGCTCTAGCGGAGTGGCACTTCCGACAAAGGACGTGGCCATCCAGAGGGAAACAGC
CGTTGTCATCTGCCTCAATGGACAGAGGTTTCCCACAGTCCTCACACTTGTAACACTTCATATGAAAGTT
CTTATCCAGCGCCACTACTCGCACAGTCTCGTCTCGGCCAGGCTCAGGCATGATTGGCTCCGAGCAGACG
GAGCACCTTGGAGCGTATTGCTTGTGATAGTCAGGGACACAGTGGGGCTGATTGGCCTGGTCCACAATGA
AGGAGGTGCCCTCCAGGGGACAGGCGCAGACCACACAGGTGAAGCACTGTGGGTGGTAGGCTTTGCCAGT
GGCCCTCAGCATGCGGTCAGTGATGGGCTGCCCACAGGTGTTGCACTTCTCCAAAGTGTCGGTGTAGCAG
CCCTCACAATATGGTGCTCCCTCCAGGCTATAGAACTGCTGTCCCTGCAGCTGCTGCTGACACTGATGGC
AAGTGAAGCAGGTGATGTGGAACAGTTGTCCCAGTGCACGAACCGCAGGCTGTGCACGGGCCAGTGGCTG
ATTGCATTTGCCACAGGACTCATTCACTGCCACGCTCTGCCTCTGAGGGTGTTCCATGTCCTGCATCAGC
TGCTGGGTCAGCTGCTCCAACTCCTCTACCTCCTTCAGGGTCAAGGGGCCTGGGCCTCCAGGAGAGCGTA
CCTGGTTTTGGTTTTGAGCTGGTGGAGGCTGTGGGTGCTGCTTCTCTTGAACTAGGGGCTTCTCCTTCTG
CTGAGCATAGGTGAAGCTAGGGG
